Addgene plasmid #32032: pRSF-KpDcr1deltaC(GiVL-1)
Depositing lab: David Bartel. Depositing organization: Whitehead Institute for Biomedical Research. Publication: The inside-out mechanism of dicers from budding yeasts. Weinberg DE, Nakanishi K, Patel DJ, Bartel DP. Cell. 2011 Jul 22;146(2):262-76. 10.1016/j.cell.2011.06.021 PubMed 21784247.
Backbone
  Vector backbone: sumo-pRSFduet-1
  Backbone manufacturer: Novagen
  Backbone size w/o insert (bp): 4100
  Modifications to backbone: amino-terminal Ulp1-cleavable His6-SUMO
  Vector type: Bacterial Expression
Growth in bacteria
  Bacterial resistance: Kanamycin, 50 μg/mL
  Growth temperature: 37°C
  Growth strain: DH5alpha
  Copy number: Unknown
Gene/Insert
  Gene/Insert name: DCR1(15-355)
  Species: K. polysporus
  Mutation: H123-N143 replaced by P642-Y645 of GiDicer
  Promoter: T7
  Tag / fusion protein: His6-SUMO (N terminal on backbone)
  Cloning method: Restriction Enzyme; 5′ cloning site BamHI (unknown if destroyed); 3′ cloning site XhoI (unknown if destroyed)
  Sequencing primers: 5′ T7
Terms and licenses: Academic/Nonprofit Terms; Industry Terms: Not Available to Industry
Depositor comments: The species of DCR1 is Kluyveromyces polysporus, which is also known as Vanderwaltozyma polyspora
How to cite: pRSF-KpDcr1deltaC(GiVL-1) was a gift from David Bartel (Addgene plasmid # 32032 ; http://n2t.net/addgene:32032 ; RRID:Addgene_32032)
