[The description below was written by a language model from this plasmid's Addgene catalogue record and pLannotate feature annotations shown in this document.]
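Description:
pRSF-KpDcr1deltaC(GiVL-1) is a bacterial expression plasmid built on a modified pRSFDuet-1 backbone (sumo-pRSFduet-1) that supplies an amino-terminal His6-SUMO tag removable with the Ulp1 protease. The 4,815-nt annotated sequence shows the RSF1030 origin of replication, which lets the plasmid coexist in E. coli with plasmids carrying compatible origins, and a kanamycin resistance gene (aph(3')-Ia) for selection. A lacI gene with its own promoter provides lac repressor, which in this type of vector normally permits IPTG-inducible expression, although no lac operator is annotated. Transcription of the insert is driven by the T7 promoter, so it requires a host that supplies T7 RNA polymerase, and it ends at a T7 terminator.

The insert, cloned between BamHI and XhoI, encodes residues 15–355 of Dcr1, the Dicer of the budding yeast Kluyveromyces polysporus (also called Vanderwaltozyma polyspora). As the "deltaC" name suggests, this is a C-terminally truncated fragment. It carries a segment swap in which H123–N143 is replaced by P642–Y645 of GiDicer, creating a chimeric variant. The feature table is consistent with this design: a short His-tag match, a thrombin site and a truncated yeast SMT3 (SUMO) sequence lie upstream of a region with homology to bacterial RNase III (rnc), reflecting the RNase III domain of Dcr1. The brief hits to TcR, SET1 and capTEV are probably incidental matches to short backbone or tag sequences rather than functional elements.

The record does not state a use explicitly. The design suits overproduction and affinity purification of the mutant Dicer fragment in E. coli, with tag removal, in line with the associated study of the mechanism of budding-yeast Dicers.
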