Features (pLannotate 1.2.2; 16 found; start..end, strand, type, name):
     33..49      +  CDS            capTEV™ (fragment): composite tag for in vivo biotinylation, TEV protease cleavage, and 6xHis tagging
     60..77      +  CDS            thrombin site: thrombin recognition and cleavage site
     90..382     +  CDS            SUMO (fragment): cleavable ubiquitin-like protein tag; S. cerevisiae SMT3 (truncated)
    711..842     +  CDS            rnc (fragment): RNC_ARCB4 - Protein inferred from homology: Swiss-Prot protein existence level 3. Digests double-stranded RNA. Involved in the processing of primary rRNA transcript to yield the immediate precursors to the large and small rRNAs (23S and 16S). Processes some mRNAs, and tRNAs when they are encoded in the rRNA operon. Processes pre-crRNA and tracrRNA of type II CRISPR loci if present in the organism. From Arcobacter butzleri (strain RM4018).
   1423..1440    +  CDS            SET1 (fragment): solubility-enhancement tag derived from T7 phage gene 10B
   1448..1495    +  terminator     T7 terminator: transcription terminator for bacteriophage T7 RNA polymerase
   1659..1716    +  promoter       AmpR promoter (fragment): bla
   1725..2540    -  CDS            KanR: aminoglycoside phosphotransferase; aph(3')-Ia; confers resistance to kanamycin in bacteria or G418 (Geneticin®) in eukaryotes
   2541..2632    -  promoter       AmpR promoter: bla
   2648..3397    -  rep_origin     RSF ori: Plasmids containing the RSF 1030 origin of replication can be propagated in E. coli cells that contain additional plasmids with compatible origins.
   3480..3544    -  CDS            TcR (fragment): tetracycline efflux protein; tet; confers resistance to tetracycline
   3559..3580    -  protein_bind   CAP binding site: CAP binding activates transcription in the presence of cAMP. E. coli catabolite activator protein
   3593..4675    -  CDS            lacI: lac repressor; lacI; The lac repressor binds to the lac operator to inhibit transcription in E. coli. This inhibition can be relieved by adding lactose or isopropyl-β-D-thiogalactopyranoside (IPTG).
   4676..4753    -  promoter       lacI promoter: lacI
   4761..4796    -  CDS            TcR (fragment): tetracycline efflux protein; tet; confers resistance to tetracycline
   4799..4815    +  promoter       T7 promoter (fragment): promoter for bacteriophage T7 RNA polymerase
>Addgene plasmid #32032 | pRSF-KpDcr1deltaC(GiVL-1) | depositor full sequence | sequence record 36177 | pRSF-KpDcr1deltaC(GiVL-1) sequence 4815 bps
CTTTAATAAGGAGATATACCATGGGCAGCAGCCATCATCATCATCATCACAGCAGCGGCCTGGTGCCGCG
CGGCAGCCATATGGCTAGCATGTCGGACTCAGAAGTCAATCAAGAAGCTAAGCCAGAGGTCAAGCCAGAA
GTCAAGCCTGAGACTCACATCAATTTAAAGGTGTCCGATGGATCTTCAGAGATCTTCTTCAAGATCAAAA
AGACCACTCCTTTAAGAAGGCTGATGGAAGCGTTCGCTAAAAGACAGGGTAAGGAAATGGACTCCTTAAG
ATTCTTGTACGACGGTATTAGAATCCAAGCTGATCAGACCCCTGAAGATTTGGACATGGAGGATAACGAT
ATTATTGAGGCTCACAGAGAACAGATTGGTGGATCCAGCAACGAGTTAAAAGTTAGAGAATTTTATAGAC
TCCACAATGCTTGTGTGAAATTGAAAGAGTCTATTAAATTGATTTATGAAAACCCATTGGTAACTGACCA
AAATGTTTTGAATTTGGGAACTGCAGAAAATACTATTGATTATACAATTTTAAACACACCTACACTAAAT
GTTGCTAAAACTTTACTGGGCAATAGATATTCATTAGATCTAATAGATCTTTTTCAATCTCATGATTTCA
AAGATTCAAACACTGATGTGGATATGTTTATTAAATATCCTGTGGTTTATGATGAAAATTTGGAAAATTT
AGCATTTATGCCTCACGTGTACGAAAGGTTAGAATTTTTGGGTGATAGTTGGCTAGGTGCTTTAGTTTCA
TATATTGTATACACCAGATTTCCTTCTGCAAATGAAGGTATGCTTTCTCAAATGAAAGAATCAATAGTAA
ATAATAATAATCTATTTGATTGGAGTACAAAATTAAACTTCACCAAGAGATTACAAGGTAATATCGCTAC
ACCTACTAGAGTGGTCAAAGATAAAATGTCTAAACGTTATGCTGATTGTGTTGAAGCCTATATTGGTGCA
TTGGTTATTGATAGATTTGGCACTGAGTTTTTGGATATCAAGGAATGGTTAGAAGAACTATCAGAAAAAA
AATTGGCCAAATCGAGCCAAATGGTGATAAAGGAACCATTAAATAAAAATGCTAAAAATGAATTAGCCGA
ATTACTGCAAATTAACAAATTAGGACATAAACTTCATTACAGAAAGCTTACAGAAATGCCTCCATTCAGA
GTTGAAGTTAAAATAGGTGACATTCTGTTAGACGAAGCTGAAGGTAACAGTATAAGGGAAGCAGAACACA
GAGCTGCGATGAAGGTATTGGAAAATGATGAATTATTGAGGAAATATTCGGTTTATGATTTAGAGGATGG
AAACTCGAAGAAATATTCTATTGAAGAGTAACTGCTGCGAAATTTGAACGCCAGCACATGGACTCGTCTA
CTAGCGCAGCTTAATTAACCTAGGCTGCTGCCACCGCTGAGCAATAACTAGCATAACCCCTTGGGGCCTC
TAAACGGGTCTTGAGGGGTTTTTTGCTGAAACCTCAGGCATTTGAGAAGCACACGGTCACACTGCTTCCG
GTAGTCAATAAACCGGTAAACCAGCAATAGACATAAGCGGCTATTTAACGACCCTGCCCTGAACCGACGA
CAAGCTGACGACCGGGTCTCCGCAAGTGGCACTTTTCGGGGAAATGTGCGCGGAACCCCTATTTGTTTAT
TTTTCTAAATACATTCAAATATGTATCCGCTCATGAATTAATTCTTAGAAAAACTCATCGAGCATCAAAT
GAAACTGCAATTTATTCATATCAGGATTATCAATACCATATTTTTGAAAAAGCCGTTTCTGTAATGAAGG
AGAAAACTCACCGAGGCAGTTCCATAGGATGGCAAGATCCTGGTATCGGTCTGCGATTCCGACTCGTCCA
ACATCAATACAACCTATTAATTTCCCCTCGTCAAAAATAAGGTTATCAAGTGAGAAATCACCATGAGTGA
CGACTGAATCCGGTGAGAATGGCAAAAGTTTATGCATTTCTTTCCAGACTTGTTCAACAGGCCAGCCATT
ACGCTCGTCATCAAAATCACTCGCATCAACCAAACCGTTATTCATTCGTGATTGCGCCTGAGCGAGACGA
AATACGCGGTCGCTGTTAAAAGGACAATTACAAACAGGAATCGAATGCAACCGGCGCAGGAACACTGCCA
GCGCATCAACAATATTTTCACCTGAATCAGGATATTCTTCTAATACCTGGAATGCTGTTTTCCCGGGGAT
CGCAGTGGTGAGTAACCATGCATCATCAGGAGTACGGATAAAATGCTTGATGGTCGGAAGAGGCATAAAT
TCCGTCAGCCAGTTTAGTCTGACCATCTCATCTGTAACATCATTGGCAACGCTACCTTTGCCATGTTTCA
GAAACAACTCTGGCGCATCGGGCTTCCCATACAATCGATAGATTGTCGCACCTGATTGCCCGACATTATC
GCGAGCCCATTTATACCCATATAAATCAGCATCCATGTTGGAATTTAATCGCGGCCTAGAGCAAGACGTT
TCCCGTTGAATATGGCTCATACTCTTCCTTTTTCAATATTATTGAAGCATTTATCAGGGTTATTGTCTCA
TGAGCGGATACATATTTGAATGTATTTAGAAAAATAAACAAATAGGCATGCAGCGCTCTTCCGCTTCCTC
GCTCACTGACTCGCTACGCTCGGTCGTTCGACTGCGGCGAGCGGTGTCAGCTCACTCAAAAGCGGTAATA
CGGTTATCCACAGAATCAGGGGATAAAGCCGGAAAGAACATGTGAGCAAAAAGCAAAGCACCGGAAGAAG
CCAACGCCGCAGGCGTTTTTCCATAGGCTCCGCCCCCCTGACGAGCATCACAAAAATCGACGCTCAAGCC
AGAGGTGGCGAAACCCGACAGGACTATAAAGATACCAGGCGTTTCCCCCTGGAAGCTCCCTCGTGCGCTC
TCCTGTTCCGACCCTGCCGCTTACCGGATACCTGTCCGCCTTTCTCCCTTCGGGAAGCGTGGCGCTTTCT
CATAGCTCACGCTGTTGGTATCTCAGTTCGGTGTAGGTCGTTCGCTCCAAGCTGGGCTGTGTGCACGAAC
CCCCCGTTCAGCCCGACCGCTGCGCCTTATCCGGTAACTATCGTCTTGAGTCCAACCCGGTAAGACACGA
CTTATCGCCACTGGCAGCAGCCATTGGTAACTGATTTAGAGGACTTTGTCTTGAAGTTATGCACCTGTTA
AGGCTAAACTGAAAGAACAGATTTTGGTGAGTGCGGTCCTCCAACCCACTTACCTTGGTTCAAAGAGTTG
GTAGCTCAGCGAACCTTGAGAAAACCACCGTTGGTAGCGGTGGTTTTTCTTTATTTATGAGATGATGAAT
CAATCGGTCTATCAAGTCAACGAACAGCTATTCCGTTACTCTAGATTTCAGTGCAATTTATCTCTTCAAA
TGTAGCACCTGAAGTCAGCCCCATACGATATAAGTTGTAATTCTCATGTTAGTCATGCCCCGCGCCCACC
GGAAGGAGCTGACTGGGTTGAAGGCTCTCAAGGGCATCGGTCGAGATCCCGGTGCCTAATGAGTGAGCTA
ACTTACATTAATTGCGTTGCGCTCACTGCCCGCTTTCCAGTCGGGAAACCTGTCGTGCCAGCTGCATTAA
TGAATCGGCCAACGCGCGGGGAGAGGCGGTTTGCGTATTGGGCGCCAGGGTGGTTTTTCTTTTCACCAGT
GAGACGGGCAACAGCTGATTGCCCTTCACCGCCTGGCCCTGAGAGAGTTGCAGCAAGCGGTCCACGCTGG
TTTGCCCCAGCAGGCGAAAATCCTGTTTGATGGTGGTTAACGGCGGGATATAACATGAGCTGTCTTCGGT
ATCGTCGTATCCCACTACCGAGATGTCCGCACCAACGCGCAGCCCGGACTCGGTAATGGCGCGCATTGCG
CCCAGCGCCATCTGATCGTTGGCAACCAGCATCGCAGTGGGAACGATGCCCTCATTCAGCATTTGCATGG
TTTGTTGAAAACCGGACATGGCACTCCAGTCGCCTTCCCGTTCCGCTATCGGCTGAATTTGATTGCGAGT
GAGATATTTATGCCAGCCAGCCAGACGCAGACGCGCCGAGACAGAACTTAATGGGCCCGCTAACAGCGCG
ATTTGCTGGTGACCCAATGCGACCAGATGCTCCACGCCCAGTCGCGTACCGTCTTCATGGGAGAAAATAA
TACTGTTGATGGGTGTCTGGTCAGAGACATCAAGAAATAACGCCGGAACATTAGTGCAGGCAGCTTCCAC
AGCAATGGCATCCTGGTCATCCAGCGGATAGTTAATGATCAGCCCACTGACGCGTTGCGCGAGAAGATTG
TGCACCGCCGCTTTACAGGCTTCGACGCCGCTTCGTTCTACCATCGACACCACCACGCTGGCACCCAGTT
GATCGGCGCGAGATTTAATCGCCGCGACAATTTGCGACGGCGCGTGCAGGGCCAGACTGGAGGTGGCAAC
GCCAATCAGCAACGACTGTTTGCCCGCCAGTTGTTGTGCCACGCGGTTGGGAATGTAATTCAGCTCCGCC
ATCGCCGCTTCCACTTTTTCCCGCGTTTTCGCAGAAACGTGGCTGGCCTGGTTCACCACGCGGGAAACGG
TCTGATAAGAGACACCGGCATACTCTGCGACATCGTATAACGTTACTGGTTTCACATTCACCACCCTGAA
TTGACTCTCTTCCGGGCGCTATCATGCCATACCGCGAAAGGTTTTGCGCCATTCGATGGTGTCCGGGATC
TCGACGCTCTCCCTTATGCGACTCCTGCATTAGGAAATTAATACGACTCACTATA
