>Addgene plasmid #32032 | pRSF-KpDcr1deltaC(GiVL-1) | addgene partial sequence | sequence record 37680 | T7-term
CATGTGCTGGCGTTCAAATTTCGCAGCAGCGGTTTCTTTACCAGACTCGAGTTACTCTTCAATAGAATAT
TTCTTCGAGTTTCCATCCTCTAAATCATAAACCGAATATTTCCTCAATAATTCATCATTTTCCAATACCT
TCATCGCAGCTCTGTGTTCTGCTTCCCTTATACTGTTACCTTCAGCTTCGTCTAACAGAATGTCACCTAT
TTTAACTTCAACTCTGAATGGAGGCATTTCTGTAAGCTTTCTGTAATGAAGTTTATGTCCTAATTTGTTA
ATTTGCAGTAATTCGGCTAATTCATTTTTAGCATTTTTATTTAATGGTTCCTTTATCACCATTTGGCTCG
ATTTGGCCAATTTTTTTTCTGATAGTTCTTCTAACCATTCCTTGATATCCAAAAACTCAGTGCCAAATCT
ATCAATAACCAATGCACCAATATAGGCTTCAACACAATCAGCATAACGTTTAGACATTTTATCTTTGACC
ACTCTAGTAGGTGTAGCGATATTACCTTGTAATCTCTTGGTGAAGTTTAATTTTGTACTCCAATCAAATA
GATTATTATTATTTACTATTGATTCTTTCATTTGAGAAAGCATACCTTCATTTGCAGAAGGAAATCTGGT
GTATACAATATATGAAACTAAAGCACCTAGCCAACTATCACCCAAAAATTCTAACCTTTCGTACACGTGA
GGCATAAATGCTAAATTTTCCAAATTTTCATCATAAACCACAGGATATTTAATAAACATATCCACATCAG
TGTTTGAATCTTTG
