>Addgene plasmid #32032 | pRSF-KpDcr1deltaC(GiVL-1) | addgene partial sequence | sequence record 38448 | T7 5'-TAATACGACTCACTATAGGG-3'
AATAATTTTGTTTAACTTTAATAAGGAGATATACCATGGGCAGCAGCCATCATCATCATCATCACAGCAG
CGGCCTGGTGCCGCGCGGCAGCCACATGGCAAGCATGTCGGACTCAGAAGTCAATCAAGAAGCTAAGCCA
GAGGTCAAGCCAGAAGTCAAGCCTGAGACTCACATCAATTTAAAGGTGTCCGATGGATCTTCAGAGATCT
TCTTCAAGATCAAAAAGACCACTCCTTTAAGAAGGCTGATGGAAGCGTTCGCTAAAAGACAGGGTAAGGA
AATGGACTCCTTAAGATTCTTGTACGACGGTATTAGAATCCAAGCTGATCAGACCCCTGAAGATTTGGAC
ATGGAGGATAACGATATTATTGAGGCTCACAGAGAACAGATTGGTGGATCCAACGAGTTAAAAGTTAGAG
AATTTTATAGACTCCACAATGCTTGTGTGAAATTGAAAGAGTCTATTAAATTGATTTATGAAAACCCATT
GGTAACTGACCAAAATGTTTTGAATTTGGGAACTGCAGAAAATACTATTGATTATACAATTTTAAACACA
CCTACACTAAATGTTGCTAAAACTTTACTGGGCAATAGATATTCATTAGATCTAATAGATCTTTTTCAAT
CTCATGATTTCAAAGATTCAAACACTGATGTGGATATGTTTATTAAATATCCTGTGGTTTATGATGAAAA
TTTGGAAAATTTAGCATTTATGCCTCACGTGTACGAAAGGTTAGAATTTTTGGGTGATAGTTGGCTAGGT
GCTTTAGTTTCATATATTGTATACACCAGATTTCCTTCTGCAAATGAAGGTATGCTTTCTCAAATGAAAG
AATCAATAGTAAATAATAATAATCTATTTGATTGGAGTACAAAATTAA
